>Addgene plasmid #108941 | HA-mRIN2 dRA | addgene full sequence | sequence record 209241 | Addgene NGS Result
CCTGATTCTGTGGATAACCGTATTACCGCCATGCATTAGTTATTAATAGTAATCAATTACGGGGTCATTA
GTTCATAGCCCATATATGGAGTTCCGCGTTACATAACTTACGGTAAATGGCCCGCCTGGCTGACCGCCCA
ACGACCCCCGCCCATTGACGTCAATAATGACGTATGTTCCCATAGTAACGCCAATAGGGACTTTCCATTG
ACGTCAATGGGTGGAGTATTTACGGTAAACTGCCCACTTGGCAGTACATCAAGTGTATCATATGCCAAGT
ACGCCCCCTATTGACGTCAATGACGGTAAATGGCCCGCCTGGCATTATGCCCAGTACATGACCTTATGGG
ACTTTCCTACTTGGCAGTACATCTACGTATTAGTCATCGCTATTACCATGGTGATGCGGTTTTGGCAGTA
CATCAATGGGCGTGGATAGCAGTTTGACTCACGGGGATTTCCAAGTCTCCACCCCATTGACGTCAATGGG
AGTTTGTTTTGGCACCAAAATCAACGGGACTTTCCAAAATGTCGTAACAACTCCGCCCCATTGACGCAAA
TGGGCGGTAGGCGTGTACGGTGGGAGGTCTATATAAGCAGAGCTCGTTTAGTGAACCGTCAGATCGCCTG
GAGACGCCATCCACGCTGTTTTGACCTCCATAGAAGACACCGGGACCGATCCAGCCTCCGCGGCCGGGAA
CGGTGCATTGGAACGCGGATTCCCCGTGCCAAGAGTGACGTAAGTACCGCCTATAGACTCTATAGGCACA
CCCCTTTGGCTCTTATGCATGCTGACAGACTAACAGACTGTTCCTTTCCTGGGTCTTTTCTGCAGGCACC
GTCGACTTAACAATGTACCCATACGATGTTCCGGATTACGCTAGCCTCCCAGATCTCGACCCATTTTGCA
TTCTCAGCATGGTGAGACACAAGGATGGTGGCTACTCTGAAGACAAGGATGGGAAGACATGTCCCCGAGA
CTCTGGCTATGACAGCCTCTCCAACAGGCTCAGCATTCTGGACCGGCTCCTGCATACCCATCCCATATGG
CTGCAGCTGAGTCTGAGTGAGGAGGAGGCAGCAGAGGTCCTGCAGGCCCAGCCTCCAGGGATCTTTTTGG
TTCGGAAATCCTCCAAAATGCAGAAGAAAGTCCTCTCCCTTCGCCTGCCCTGTGAATTTGGAGCACCTCT
CAAAGAGTTTACTATAAAGGAAAGCACCTACACCTTTTCCCTGGAAGGCTCAGGAATCAGCTTTGCAGAT
TTATTCCGGCTTATTGCCTTCTACTGCATCAGCAGGGACGTTTTGCCATTCACCTTGAAGCTGCCTTATG
CCATTTCAACAGCCAAGACGGAGTCTCAGCTTGAAGAACTAGCCCAGCTGGGACTAAATTTTTGGAGCTC
CTCAGCAGACAACAAACCCCCGAACTCCCCACCTCCCCATAGGCCTCTTCCCTCAGCCGGCATCTGCCCT
GCCTCCTTGCGTCAGCTCTGCCTTATAAATGGAGTGCATTCTATAAAAACCAGGACGCCTTCGGAGCTGG
AGTGCAGCCAGACCAACGGAGCCTTGTGTTTTATTAATCCTCTTTTCTTGAAAGTGCACAGCCAGGACCT
CAGCACAGGCCCAAAGCGGCCCAGCACAAGGACTCCCAACGCGAATGGCACCGAGAGACCTCGGTCCCCC
CCACCCAGGCCCCCGCCACCCGCTATTAATAGTCTGCACACAAGCCCTGGGCTATCCAGGACTGAACCCC
AGACGAGCATGCCAGAAACAGTCAACCATAGCAAACATGGGAACGTAGCTCTGCTTGGAACAAAACCAAC
TCCCATCCCTCCACCCCGGCTGAAGAAGCAGGCTTCTTTTTTGGAAGCAGAAAGCAGCGCCAAGACCTTG
ACTGCCCGCCGGCCCAGCCGGAGCTCGGAGCCGGAGCCCGAGCTAGAGCTGGAGTTAGAGATGGGCACAG
CTGGGCACGCAGGTGGAGCCCCGCCTAGGGACGCCCCCGGGGATTGCACAAGGGCGCCGCCGCCCGGCTC
TGAATCACAACCACCACCGTGCCATGGAGCCAGGCAGAGGCTGAGCGACATGAGCCTTTCCACTTCCTCC
TCCGACTCGCTGGAGTTCGACCGGAGCATGCCTCTGTATGGGTACGAGGCCGACACCACCAGCAGCCTGG
AGGACTACGAAGGGGAGAGTGACCAAGAGACCATGGCACCTCCCATCAAGTCCAAAAAGAAGAGGAACAG
CTCTTTTGTGCTGCCCAAGCTTGTCAAGTCCCAGTTGCGAAAGATGAGCGGGGTGTTCAGCTCCTTCATG
ACCCCTGAGAAGCGGATGGTCCGCAGGATCGCCGAGCTGTCCCGGGACAAATGCACCTATTTTGGGTGCT
TGGTGCAGGACTACGTGAGCTTCCTGAAGGAGAACAAGGAGTGCCATGTGTCCAGCACCGATATGCTGCA
GACCATCCGGCAGTTTATGACCCAGGTCAAGAACTATTTGTCTCAGAGCTCTGAACTGGACCCCCCTATT
GAGTCACTGATCCCAGAAGACCAAATTGATGTGGTGTTGGAGAAGGCCATGCACAAATGTATCTTGAAGC
CCCTCAAGGGCCATGTGGAGGCCATGCTGAAGGACTTCCACACGGCTGACGGCTCGTGGAAACAACTCAA
GGAAAACCTACAACTCGTGCGGCAGAGGAACCCACAGGAGCTGGGGGTCTTTGCCCCAACCCCTGACTTG
ATGGAGCTGGAGAAAATCAAGCTTAAATTCATGACCATGCAGAAGATGTATTCGCCAGAAAAGAAAGTCA
TGCTTTTGCTACGGGTCTGTAAGCTCATCTACACTGTCATGGAGAACAACTCAGGGAGGATGTACGGTGC
AGACGACTTCTTGCCAGTCCTGACCTATGTCATAGCTCAGTGTGACATGCTTGAACTGGACACGGAAATC
GAGTACATGATGGAACTCCTGGACCCATCACTGCTGCACGGAGAAGGAGGCTATTACTTGACCAGTGCCT
ATGGGGCGCTATCTCTGATAAAGAATTTCCAAGAAGAACAGGCTGCGAGACTGCTCAGCTCCGAAGCCAG
GGACACGCTGAGGCAGTGGCACAAGCGGAGAACCACCAACCGAACTATCCCCTCCGTTGACGACTAGGCG
GCCGCGACTCTAGATCATAATCAGCCATACCACATTTGTAGAGGTTTTACTTGCTTTAAAAAACCTCCCA
CACCTCCCCCTGAACCTGAAACATAAAATGAATGCAATTGTTGTTGTTAACTTGTTTATTGCAGCTTATA
ATGGTTACAAATAAAGCAATAGCATCACAAATTTCACAAATAAAGCATTTTTTTCACTGCATTCTAGTTG
TGGTTTGTCCAAACTCATCAATGTATCTTAAGGCGTAAATTGTAAGCGTTAATATTTTGTTAAAATTCGC
GTTAAATTTTTGTTAAATCAGCTCATTTTTTAACCAATAGGCCGAAATCGGCAAAATCCCTTATAAATCA
AAAGAATAGACCGAGATAGGGT
[37 nt withheld, positions 3523-3559]
AAAGAACGTGGACTCCAACGTCAAAGG
[49 nt withheld, positions 3587-3635]
T
[91 nt withheld, positions 3637-3727]
G
[124 nt withheld, positions 3729-3852]
CAGGTGGCACTTTTCGGGGAAATGTGCGCGGAACCCCTATTTGTTTATTTTTCTAAATACATTCAAATAT
GTATCCGCTCATGAGACAATAACCCTGATAAATGCTTCAATAATATTGAAAAAGGAAGAGTCCTGAGGCG
GAAAGAACCAGCTGTGGAATGTGTGTCAGTTAGGGTGTGGAAAGTCCCCAGGCTCCCCAGCAGGCAGAAG
TATGCAAAGCATGCATCTCAATTAGTCAGCAACCAGGTGTGGAAAGTCCCCAGGCTCCCCAGCAGGCAGA
AGTATGCAAAGCATGCATCTCAATTAGTCAGCAACCATAGTCCCGCCCCTAACTCCGCCCATCCCGCCCC
TAACTCCGCCCAGTTCCGCCCATTCTCCGCCCCATGGCTGACTAATTTTTTTTATTTATGCAGAGGCCGA
GGCCGCCTCGGCCTCTGAGCTATTCCAGAAGTAGTGAGGAGGCTTTTTTGGAGGCCTAGGCTTTTGCAAA
GATCGATCAAGAGACAGGATGAGGATCGTTTCGCATGATTGAACAAGATGGATTGCACGCAGGTTCTCCG
GCCGCTTGGGTGGAGAGGCTATTCGGCTATGACTGGGCACAACAGACAATCGGCTGCTCTGATGCCGCCG
TGTTCCGGCTGTCAGCGCAGGGGCGCCCGGTTCTTTTTGTCAAGACCGACCTGTCCGGTGCCCTGAATGA
ACTGCAAGACGAGGCAGCGCGGCTATCGTGGCTGGCCACGACGGGCGTTCCTTGCGCAGCTGTGCTCGAC
GTTGTCACTGAAGCGGGAAGGGACTGGCTGCTATTGGGCGAAGTGCCGGGGCAGGATCTCCTGTCATCTC
ACCTTGCTCCTGCCGAGAAAGTATCCATCATGGCTGATGCAATGCGGCGGCTGCATACGCTTGATCCGGC
TACCTGCCCATTCGACCACCAAGCGAAACATCGCATCGAGCGAGCACGTACTCGGATGGAAGCCGGTCTT
GTCGATCAGGATGATCTGGACGAAGAGCATCAGGGGCTCGCGCCAGCCGAACTGTTCGCCAGGCTCAAGG
CGAGCATGCCCGACGGCGAGGATCTCGTCGTGACCCATGGCGATGCCTGCTTGCCGAATATCATGGTGGA
AAATGGCCGCTTTTCTGGATTCATCGACTGTGGCCGGCTGGGTGTGGCGGACCGCTATCAGGACATAGCG
TTGGCTACCCGTGATATTGCTGAAGAGCTTGGCGGCGAATGGGCTGACCGCTTCCTCGTGCTTTACGGTA
TCGCCGCTCCCGATTCGCAGCGCATCGCCTTCTATCGCCTTCTTGACGAGTTCTTCTGAGCGGGACTCTG
GGGTTCGAAATGACCGACCAAGCGACGCCCAACCTGCCATCACGAGATTTCGATTCCACCGCCGCCTTCT
ATGAAAGGTTGGGCTTCGGAATCGTTTTCCGGGACGCCGGCTGGATGATCCTCCAGCGCGGGGATCTCAT
GCTGGAGTTCTTCGCCCACCCTAGGGGGAGGCTAACTGAAACACGGAAGGAGACAATACCGGAAGGAACC
CGCGCTATGACGGCAATAAAAAGACAGAATAAAACGCACGGTGTTGGGTCGTTTGTTCATAAACGCGGGG
TTCGGTCCCAGGGCTGGCACTCTGTCGATACCCCACCGAGACCCCATTGGGGCCAATACGCCCGCGTTTC
TTCCTTTTCCCCACCCCACCCCCCAAGTTCGGGTGAAGGCCCAGGGCTCGCAGCCAACGTCGGGGCGGCA
GGCCCTGCCATAGCCTCAGGTTACTCATATATACTTTAGATTGATTTAAAACTTCATTTTTAATTTAAAA
GGATCTAGGTGAAGATCCTTTTTGATAATCTCATGACCAAAATCCCTTAACGTGAGTTTTCGTTCCACTG
AGCGTCAGACCCCGTAGAAAAGATCAAAGGATCTTCTTGAGATCCTTTTTTTCTGCGCGTAATCTGCTGC
TTGCAAACAAAAAAACCACCGCTACCAGCGGTGGTTTGTTTGCCGGATCAAGAGCTACCAACTCTTTTTC
CGAAGGTAACTGGCTTCAGCAGAGCGCAGATACCAAATACTGTTCTTCTAGTGTAGCCGTAGTTAGGCCA
CCACTTCAAGAACTCTGTAGCACCGCCTACATACCTCGCTCTGCTAATCCTGTTACCAGTGGCTGCTGCC
AGTGGCGATAAGTCGTGTCTTACCGGGTTGGACTCAAGACGATAGTTACCGGATAAGGCGCAGCGGTCGG
GCTGAACGGGGGGTTCGTGCACACAGCCCAGCTTGGAGCGAACGACCTACACCGAACTGAGATACCTACA
GCGTGAGCTATGAGAAAGCGCCACGCTTCCCGAAGGGAGAAAGGCGGACAGGTATCCGGTAAGCGGCAGG
GTCGGAACAGGAGAGCGCACGAGGGAGCTTCCAGGGGGAAACGCCTGGTATCTTTATAGTCCTGTCGGGT
TTCGCCACCTCTGACTTGAGCGTCGATTTTTGTGATGCTCGTCAGGGGGGCGGAGCCTATGGAAAAACGC
CAGCAACGCGGCCTTTTTACGGTTCCTGGCCTTTTGCTGGCCTTTTGCTCACATGTTCTTTCCTGCGTTA
TCC
Features (pLannotate 1.2.2; 17 found; start..end, strand, type, name):
      1..29      +  rep_origin     RSF ori (fragment): Plasmids containing the RSF 1030 origin of replication can be propagated in E. coli cells that contain additional plasmids with compatible origins.
     97..400     +  enhancer       CMV enhancer: human cytomegalovirus immediate early enhancer
    473..490     -  promoter       CMV promoter (fragment): human cytomegalovirus (CMV) immediate early promoter
    553..604     +  promoter       CMVd2 promoter: truncated human cytomegalovirus (CMV) immediate early promoter that yields moderately reduced expression relative to the full-length promoter
    740..835     +  intron         CMV intron: modified intron A from human cytomegalovirus (CMV)
    856..882     +  CDS            3xHA (fragment): three tandem HA epitope tags
    916..3144    +  CDS            Rin2 (fragment): RIN2_MOUSE - Experimental evidence at protein level: Swiss-Prot protein existence level 1. Ras effector protein. May function as an upstream activator and/or downstream effector for RAB5B in endocytic pathway. May function as a guanine nucleotide exchange (GEF) of RAB5B, required for activating the RAB5 proteins by exchanging bound GDP for free GTP (By similarity). From Mus musculus (Mouse).
   3163..3246    +  CDS            large T antigen (fragment): large T antigen from SV40 (simian virus 40)
   3269..3390    +  polyA_signal   SV40 poly(A) signal: SV40 polyadenylation signal
   3424..3852    -  rep_origin     f1 ori (sequence partly withheld): f1 bacteriophage origin of replication; arrow indicates direction of (+) strand synthesis
   3879..3983    +  promoter       AmpR promoter: bla
   3985..4342    +  promoter       SV40 promoter: SV40 enhancer and early promoter
   4377..5171    +  CDS            NeoR/KanR: aminoglycoside phosphotransferase from Tn5; aph(3')-II (or nptII); confers resistance to neomycin, kanamycin, and G418 (Geneticin®)
   5192..5344    +  CDS            ble (fragment): BLE_KLEPN - Experimental evidence at protein level: Swiss-Prot protein existence level 1. Binding protein with a strong affinity to the bleomycin family of antibiotics. Binds to CL990; an antimitotic-antibiotic compound. From Klebsiella pneumoniae.
   5403..5450    +  polyA_signal   HSV TK poly(A) signal: herpes simplex virus thymidine kinase polyadenylation signal (Cole and Stacy, 1985)
   5541..5557    -  polyA_signal   bGH poly(A) signal (fragment): bovine growth hormone polyadenylation signal
   5779..6367    +  rep_origin     ori: high-copy-number ColE1/pMB1/pBR322/pUC origin of replication
