[The description below was written by a language model from this plasmid's Addgene catalogue record and pLannotate feature annotations shown in this document.]
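Description:
HA-mRIN2 dRA is a mammalian expression plasmid built on the phCMV2 backbone that drives production of a mouse Ras and Rab interactor 2 (Rin2) mutant lacking its Ras-association (RA) domain, recorded as a deletion of residues 751–836. It is propagated in E. coli at high copy from a ColE1/pUC-type origin and selected with kanamycin. The resistance cassette is the dual-purpose NeoR/KanR gene (Tn5 aminoglycoside phosphotransferase), placed behind both a bacterial bla-type promoter and the SV40 enhancer/early promoter and followed by an HSV TK polyadenylation signal. The same gene can therefore confer G418 resistance in mammalian cells. An f1 origin is also present. A few short fragment hits (RSF ori, ble, bGH poly(A)) appear to be backbone remnants or incidental matches rather than functional parts.

The expression unit consists of the human CMV immediate-early enhancer and promoter, followed by a modified CMV intron A, which generally improves transcript processing and expression. Downstream lies a single HA-length epitope (annotated as a fragment of 3xHA) fused to the N-terminus of the Rin2 coding sequence, which is terminated by an SV40 poly(A) signal. The HA tag allows detection or immunoprecipitation of the mutant protein. Rin2 is annotated as a Ras effector and probable Rab5 exchange factor acting in the endocytic pathway, so removing the RA domain would be expected to uncouple it from Ras-family GTPase binding. This makes the construct suited to domain-function comparison with full-length protein, in line with the associated work on an R-Ras/RIN2/Rab5 complex in endothelial cell adhesion. The sequenced record is 6,445 nt, slightly shorter than the catalogued total of 6,579 bp.
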