Addgene plasmid #108941: HA-mRIN2 dRA
Purpose: Mammalian expression of mRIN2 dRA
Depositing lab: Guido Serini. Depositing organization: Universita di Torino. Publication: The R-Ras/RIN2/Rab5 complex controls endothelial cell adhesion and morphogenesis via active integrin endocytosis and Rac signaling. Sandri C, Caccavari F, Valdembri D, Camillo C, Veltel S, Santambrogio M, Lanzetti L, Bussolino F, Ivaska J, Serini G. Cell Res. 2012 Oct;22(10):1479-501. doi: 10.1038/cr.2012.110. Epub 2012 Jul 24. PubMed 22825554.
Backbone
  Vector backbone: phCMV2
  Backbone manufacturer: Genlantis
  Backbone size w/o insert (bp): 4261
  Total vector size (bp): 6579
  Vector type: Mammalian Expression
Growth in bacteria
  Bacterial resistance: Kanamycin, 50 μg/mL
  Growth temperature: 37°C
  Growth strain: DH5alpha
  Copy number: High Copy
Gene/Insert
  Gene/Insert name: Ras and Rab interactor 2 (alt names: Rin2; RASSF4)
  Species: M. musculus (mouse)
  Insert size (bp): 2318
  Mutation: Deletion of RA domain (aa 751-836)
  GenBank ID: 74030
  Entrez Gene: Rin2 (a.k.a. 2010003K16Rik, 4632403N06Rik, AW821980, RASSF4)
  Promoter: CMV
  Tag / fusion protein: HA (N terminal on insert)
  Cloning method: TOPO Cloning
  Sequencing primers: 5′ CMV-F
Terms and licenses: Academic/Nonprofit Terms; Industry Terms: Not Available to Industry
How to cite: HA-mRIN2 dRA was a gift from Guido Serini (Addgene plasmid # 108941 ; http://n2t.net/addgene:108941 ; RRID:Addgene_108941)
